Addgene plasmid #163205: A0A085FLP7
Purpose: Inducible expression of UniProt identifier A0A085FLP7
Depositing lab: Martin Engqvist. Depositing organization: Chalmers University of Technology. Publication: Experimental and computational investigation of enzyme functional annotations uncovers misannotation in the EC 1.1.3.15 enzyme class. Rembeza E, Engqvist MKM. PLoS Comput Biol. 2021 Sep 23;17(9):e1009446. doi: 10.1371/journal.pcbi.1009446. eCollection 2021 Sep. PubMed 34555022.
Backbone
  Vector backbone: pET21a(+)
  Vector type: Bacterial Expression
Growth in bacteria
  Bacterial resistance: Ampicillin, 100 μg/mL
  Growth temperature: 37°C
  Growth strain: DH5alpha
  Copy number: High Copy
Gene/Insert
  Gene/Insert name: A0A085FLP7 (alt name: flavoprotein oxidoreductase)
  Species: Devosia sp.
  Promoter: T7
  Tag / fusion protein: T7 (N terminal on backbone); 10xHis (C terminal on backbone)
  Cloning method: Unknown
  Sequencing primers: 5′ T7; 3′ T7-term
Terms and licenses: Academic/Nonprofit Terms; Industry Terms: Not Available to Industry
Depositor comments: Insert name is a UniProt identifier
How to cite: A0A085FLP7 was a gift from Martin Engqvist (Addgene plasmid # 163205 ; http://n2t.net/addgene:163205 ; RRID:Addgene_163205)
