[The description below was written by a language model from this plasmid's Addgene catalogue record and pLannotate feature annotations shown in this document.]
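Description:
A0A085FLP7 is a bacterial expression plasmid built on the pET21a(+) backbone for inducible production of a flavoprotein oxidoreductase from Devosia sp.; the construct's name is simply the UniProt identifier of the encoded protein. The 6,786-nt sequence carries a ColE1/pMB1-type origin together with the bom region and rop gene inherited from pBR322, an f1 phage origin, and the β-lactamase gene under its own promoter for ampicillin selection. The catalogue lists it as high copy, although rop is a copy-number-limiting element. Short tetracycline-resistance fragments flanking the lacI region are non-functional backbone remnants.

Expression is driven by the T7 promoter followed directly by a lac operator and the strong phage T7 gene 10 ribosome binding site, with a T7 terminator downstream. The plasmid-borne lacI gene, with its own promoter, supplies lac repressor to hold the cassette off until IPTG or lactose is added, and transcription requires a host providing T7 RNA polymerase. The insert itself was not annotated by the feature-calling software, but it evidently occupies the unannotated stretch between the RBS and the C-terminal polyhistidine tag, which spans the sequence origin. The catalogue describes this tag as 10xHis, whereas the annotation detects 9xHis. It also lists an N-terminal T7 tag on the backbone, which does not appear as a feature. A short fragment matching a T7 gene 10B-derived solubility tag is called just before the terminator and may be only a sequence-similarity hit.

The His tag allows affinity purification of the recombinant enzyme. The plasmid was deposited in connection with a study that experimentally tested functional annotations within the EC 1.1.3.15 enzyme class, so it was probably made to express the protein for activity characterisation.
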