Features (pLannotate 1.2.2; 18 found; start..end, strand, type, name):
     28..77      +  CDS            SET1 (fragment): solubility-enhancement tag derived from T7 phage gene 10B
     85..132     +  terminator     T7 terminator: transcription terminator for bacteriophage T7 RNA polymerase
    169..624     +  rep_origin     f1 ori (sequence partly withheld): f1 bacteriophage origin of replication; arrow indicates direction of (+) strand synthesis
    651..755     +  promoter       AmpR promoter: bla
    756..1616    +  CDS            AmpR: β-lactamase; bla; confers resistance to ampicillin, carbenicillin, and related antibiotics
   1787..2375    +  rep_origin     ori: high-copy-number ColE1/pMB1/pBR322/pUC origin of replication
   2561..2703    -  misc_feature   bom: basis of mobility region from pBR322
   2805..2996    -  CDS            rop: Rop protein, which maintains plasmids at low copy number; rop
   3013..3393    +  CDS            YPB1_ECOLX: Protein predicted: Swiss-Prot protein existence level 4. From Escherichia coli.
   3465..3756    -  CDS            TcR (fragment): tetracycline efflux protein; tet; confers resistance to tetracycline
   3771..3792    -  protein_bind   CAP binding site: CAP binding activates transcription in the presence of cAMP. E. coli catabolite activator protein
   3805..4887    -  CDS            lacI: lac repressor; lacI; The lac repressor binds to the lac operator to inhibit transcription in E. coli. This inhibition can be relieved by adding lactose or isopropyl-β-D-thiogalactopyranoside (IPTG).
   4888..4965    -  promoter       lacI promoter: lacI
   4973..5252    -  CDS            TcR (fragment): tetracycline efflux protein; tet; confers resistance to tetracycline
   5274..5292    +  promoter       T7 promoter: promoter for bacteriophage T7 RNA polymerase
   5293..5317    +  protein_bind   lac operator: The lac repressor binds to the lac operator to inhibit transcription in E. coli. This inhibition can be relieved by adding lactose or isopropyl-β-D-thiogalactopyranoside (IPTG). lac repressor encoded by lacI
   5332..5354    +  RBS            RBS: efficient ribosome binding site from bacteriophage T7 gene 10 (Olins and Rangwala, 1989)
   6775..15      +  CDS            9xHis (across the origin): 9xHis affinity tag
>Addgene plasmid #163205 | A0A085FLP7 | depositor full sequence | sequence record 316283 | Full Sequence
CACCACCACCACCACCACTGAGATCCGGCTGCTAACAAAGCCCGAAAGGAAGCTGAGTTGGCTGCTGCCA
CCGCTGAGCAATAACTAGCATAACCCCTTGGGGCCTCTAAACGGGTCTTGAGGGGTTTTTTGCTGAAAGG
AGGAACTATATCCGGATTGGCGAATGGG
[124 nt withheld, positions 169-292]
C
[91 nt withheld, positions 294-384]
A
[49 nt withheld, positions 386-434]
CCTTTGACGTTGGAGTCCACGTTCTTT
[37 nt withheld, positions 462-498]
ACCCTATCTCGGTCTATTCTTTTGATTTATAAGGGATTTTGCCGATTTCGGCCTATTGGTTAAAAAATGA
GCTGATTTAACAAAAATTTAACGCGAATTTTAACAAAATATTAACGTTTACAATTTCAGGTGGCACTTTT
CGGGGAAATGTGCGCGGAACCCCTATTTGTTTATTTTTCTAAATACATTCAAATATGTATCCGCTCATGA
GACAATAACCCTGATAAATGCTTCAATAATATTGAAAAAGGAAGAGTATGAGTATTCAACATTTCCGTGT
CGCCCTTATTCCCTTTTTTGCGGCATTTTGCCTTCCTGTTTTTGCTCACCCAGAAACGCTGGTGAAAGTA
AAAGATGCTGAAGATCAGTTGGGTGCACGAGTGGGTTACATCGAACTGGATCTCAACAGCGGTAAGATCC
TTGAGAGTTTTCGCCCCGAAGAACGTTTTCCAATGATGAGCACTTTTAAAGTTCTGCTATGTGGCGCGGT
ATTATCCCGTATTGACGCCGGGCAAGAGCAACTCGGTCGCCGCATACACTATTCTCAGAATGACTTGGTT
GAGTACTCACCAGTCACAGAAAAGCATCTTACGGATGGCATGACAGTAAGAGAATTATGCAGTGCTGCCA
TAACCATGAGTGATAACACTGCGGCCAACTTACTTCTGACAACGATCGGAGGACCGAAGGAGCTAACCGC
TTTTTTGCACAACATGGGGGATCATGTAACTCGCCTTGATCGTTGGGAACCGGAGCTGAATGAAGCCATA
CCAAACGACGAGCGTGACACCACGATGCCTGCAGCAATGGCAACAACGTTGCGCAAACTATTAACTGGCG
AACTACTTACTCTAGCTTCCCGGCAACAATTAATAGACTGGATGGAGGCGGATAAAGTTGCAGGACCACT
TCTGCGCTCGGCCCTTCCGGCTGGCTGGTTTATTGCTGATAAATCTGGAGCCGGTGAGCGTGGGTCTCGC
GGTATCATTGCAGCACTGGGGCCAGATGGTAAGCCCTCCCGTATCGTAGTTATCTACACGACGGGGAGTC
AGGCAACTATGGATGAACGAAATAGACAGATCGCTGAGATAGGTGCCTCACTGATTAAGCATTGGTAACT
GTCAGACCAAGTTTACTCATATATACTTTAGATTGATTTAAAACTTCATTTTTAATTTAAAAGGATCTAG
GTGAAGATCCTTTTTGATAATCTCATGACCAAAATCCCTTAACGTGAGTTTTCGTTCCACTGAGCGTCAG
ACCCCGTAGAAAAGATCAAAGGATCTTCTTGAGATCCTTTTTTTCTGCGCGTAATCTGCTGCTTGCAAAC
AAAAAAACCACCGCTACCAGCGGTGGTTTGTTTGCCGGATCAAGAGCTACCAACTCTTTTTCCGAAGGTA
ACTGGCTTCAGCAGAGCGCAGATACCAAATACTGTCCTTCTAGTGTAGCCGTAGTTAGGCCACCACTTCA
AGAACTCTGTAGCACCGCCTACATACCTCGCTCTGCTAATCCTGTTACCAGTGGCTGCTGCCAGTGGCGA
TAAGTCGTGTCTTACCGGGTTGGACTCAAGACGATAGTTACCGGATAAGGCGCAGCGGTCGGGCTGAACG
GGGGGTTCGTGCACACAGCCCAGCTTGGAGCGAACGACCTACACCGAACTGAGATACCTACAGCGTGAGC
TATGAGAAAGCGCCACGCTTCCCGAAGGGAGAAAGGCGGACAGGTATCCGGTAAGCGGCAGGGTCGGAAC
AGGAGAGCGCACGAGGGAGCTTCCAGGGGGAAACGCCTGGTATCTTTATAGTCCTGTCGGGTTTCGCCAC
CTCTGACTTGAGCGTCGATTTTTGTGATGCTCGTCAGGGGGGCGGAGCCTATGGAAAAACGCCAGCAACG
CGGCCTTTTTACGGTTCCTGGCCTTTTGCTGGCCTTTTGCTCACATGTTCTTTCCTGCGTTATCCCCTGA
TTCTGTGGATAACCGTATTACCGCCTTTGAGTGAGCTGATACCGCTCGCCGCAGCCGAACGACCGAGCGC
AGCGAGTCAGTGAGCGAGGAAGCGGAAGAGCGCCTGATGCGGTATTTTCTCCTTACGCATCTGTGCGGTA
TTTCACACCGCATATATGGTGCACTCTCAGTACAATCTGCTCTGATGCCGCATAGTTAAGCCAGTATACA
CTCCGCTATCGCTACGTGACTGGGTCATGGCTGCGCCCCGACACCCGCCAACACCCGCTGACGCGCCCTG
ACGGGCTTGTCTGCTCCCGGCATCCGCTTACAGACAAGCTGTGACCGTCTCCGGGAGCTGCATGTGTCAG
AGGTTTTCACCGTCATCACCGAAACGCGCGAGGCAGCTGCGGTAAAGCTCATCAGCGTGGTCGTGAAGCG
ATTCACAGATGTCTGCCTGTTCATCCGCGTCCAGCTCGTTGAGTTTCTCCAGAAGCGTTAATGTCTGGCT
TCTGATAAAGCGGGCCATGTTAAGGGCGGTTTTTTCCTGTTTGGTCACTGATGCCTCCGTGTAAGGGGGA
TTTCTGTTCATGGGGGTAATGATACCGATGAAACGAGAGAGGATGCTCACGATACGGGTTACTGATGATG
AACATGCCCGGTTACTGGAACGTTGTGAGGGTAAACAACTGGCGGTATGGATGCGGCGGGACCAGAGAAA
AATCACTCAGGGTCAATGCCAGCGCTTCGTTAATACAGATGTAGGTGTTCCACAGGGTAGCCAGCAGCAT
CCTGCGATGCAGATCCGGAACATAATGGTGCAGGGCGCTGACTTCCGCGTTTCCAGACTTTACGAAACAC
GGAAACCGAAGACCATTCATGTTGTTGCTCAGGTCGCAGACGTTTTGCAGCAGCAGTCGCTTCACGTTCG
CTCGCGTATCGGTGATTCATTCTGCTAACCAGTAAGGCAACCCCGCCAGCCTAGCCGGGTCCTCAACGAC
AGGAGCACGATCATGCGCACCCGTGGGGCCGCCATGCCGGCGATAATGGCCTGCTTCTCGCCGAAACGTT
TGGTGGCGGGACCAGTGACGAAGGCTTGAGCGAGGGCGTGCAAGATTCCGAATACCGCAAGCGACAGGCC
GATCATCGTCGCGCTCCAGCGAAAGCGGTCCTCGCCGAAAATGACCCAGAGCGCTGCCGGCACCTGTCCT
ACGAGTTGCATGATAAAGAAGACAGTCATAAGTGCGGCGACGATAGTCATGCCCCGCGCCCACCGGAAGG
AGCTGACTGGGTTGAAGGCTCTCAAGGGCATCGGTCGAGATCCCGGTGCCTAATGAGTGAGCTAACTTAC
ATTAATTGCGTTGCGCTCACTGCCCGCTTTCCAGTCGGGAAACCTGTCGTGCCAGCTGCATTAATGAATC
GGCCAACGCGCGGGGAGAGGCGGTTTGCGTATTGGGCGCCAGGGTGGTTTTTCTTTTCACCAGTGAGACG
GGCAACAGCTGATTGCCCTTCACCGCCTGGCCCTGAGAGAGTTGCAGCAAGCGGTCCACGCTGGTTTGCC
CCAGCAGGCGAAAATCCTGTTTGATGGTGGTTAACGGCGGGATATAACATGAGCTGTCTTCGGTATCGTC
GTATCCCACTACCGAGATATCCGCACCAACGCGCAGCCCGGACTCGGTAATGGCGCGCATTGCGCCCAGC
GCCATCTGATCGTTGGCAACCAGCATCGCAGTGGGAACGATGCCCTCATTCAGCATTTGCATGGTTTGTT
GAAAACCGGACATGGCACTCCAGTCGCCTTCCCGTTCCGCTATCGGCTGAATTTGATTGCGAGTGAGATA
TTTATGCCAGCCAGCCAGACGCAGACGCGCCGAGACAGAACTTAATGGGCCCGCTAACAGCGCGATTTGC
TGGTGACCCAATGCGACCAGATGCTCCACGCCCAGTCGCGTACCGTCTTCATGGGAGAAAATAATACTGT
TGATGGGTGTCTGGTCAGAGACATCAAGAAATAACGCCGGAACATTAGTGCAGGCAGCTTCCACAGCAAT
GGCATCCTGGTCATCCAGCGGATAGTTAATGATCAGCCCACTGACGCGTTGCGCGAGAAGATTGTGCACC
GCCGCTTTACAGGCTTCGACGCCGCTTCGTTCTACCATCGACACCACCACGCTGGCACCCAGTTGATCGG
CGCGAGATTTAATCGCCGCGACAATTTGCGACGGCGCGTGCAGGGCCAGACTGGAGGTGGCAACGCCAAT
CAGCAACGACTGTTTGCCCGCCAGTTGTTGTGCCACGCGGTTGGGAATGTAATTCAGCTCCGCCATCGCC
GCTTCCACTTTTTCCCGCGTTTTCGCAGAAACGTGGCTGGCCTGGTTCACCACGCGGGAAACGGTCTGAT
AAGAGACACCGGCATACTCTGCGACATCGTATAACGTTACTGGTTTCACATTCACCACCCTGAATTGACT
CTCTTCCGGGCGCTATCATGCCATACCGCGAAAGGTTTTGCGCCATTCGATGGTGTCCGGGATCTCGACG
CTCTCCCTTATGCGACTCCTGCATTAGGAAGCAGCCCAGTAGTAGGTTGAGGCCGTTGAGCACCGCCGCC
GCAAGGAATGGTGCATGCAAGGAGATGGCGCCCAACAGTCCCCCGGCCACGGGGCCTGCCACCATACCCA
CGCCGAAACAAGCGCTCATGAGCCCGAAGTGGCGAGCCCGATCTTCCCCATCGGTGATGTCGGCGATATA
GGCGCCAGCAACCGCACCTGTGGCGCCGGTGATGCCGGCCACGATGCGTCCGGCGTAGAGGATCGAGATC
TCGATCCCGCGAAATTAATACGACTCACTATAGGGGAATTGTGAGCGGATAACAATTCCCCTCTAGAAAT
AATTTTGTTTAACTTTAAGAAGGAGATATACATATGAGTATTTCCGATTTTCGTGCTGACTTAGGAGACA
TTCCTGTTGAAGATCATCCTAGAATCGTCCAGCAAAGGTCCCGTGACCATTATTGGTACTCTCCTATACT
AAAAGCCAAGCTAGATCATGTCACAGCTGAAATCGTAGTCTCTCCTAGATCCAATGCAGAAGTTAAAACA
GTACTGGCTGCCGCTTTCCGTCACGGGATTGCTATTACTCCAAGAGGTGCTGGTACTGGTAACTATGGAC
AAGCTATGCCGCTGTCAGGTGGTGCCATGCTAAACTTGATGAACATGGACAAAGTGTTAGAAATCAAGCC
GGATCGAGTACGTGCACAGGCAGGAGCCGTATTGGAACAAATGGACCACCAAACTAGAGAAGCTGTTAAC
GGGGAGCTCAGATTCCACCCTTCTACTTATAGGATGGCATCGATAGGCGGATTTATTGCCGGTGGTTCTG
GTGGAGTTGGATCGGTCAGGTGGGGTGGACTAAGGAATATAGGCTCAATCTTAGGAGTTAAGGTCATTAC
TTGTGAGGAAAATCCTCGTGAACTTGATTTGGTTGGAGAGGATATCTTAAAGGTTGCTCATGCTTACGGA
ACGAATGGGATTATTGTTGAAGCCGAGATGCCACTGACACAAGCACACGACTGGGTTGATATGATCGTCG
GCTTTGACGACTTTATCGAGGCTTGTAGATTTGGTGGAGCTGTGGCTTTACAAGACGGCTTGCTTGTAAA
GGAAGTAGCACCCTGCGCAGCCCCCATTCCTCAGGATTACTTTAACAGACACAAGCCATACATTAGAGAT
GGGCAGTCGGTAGTTCTTCTTATGGTGGCACCAGTCGCTGTTGACGCTATGACATTGTTTGTAGCACATC
ATAAGGGTGAGATGCTTTACCGTTCTGATGAAGCCTCGGCCGAGGAATTGAAGAGGTTACCACCCGTGTA
CGAGTTGGCCTGGAATCATACGACACTCAGAGCACTGAAAGTAGATCCAACTATTACATACTTGCAGACC
AGATACCCAACGGTCGCTCACGTTGAGAAGATAATCTCAATTCTAGGTGATGAGCTGCCCATGCACATCG
AGGTCGGACGTCAGGATGGGGTCGTCATGTACGGTGGACTGCCGCTAGTTCGTTATACCACCGAAGAGAG
ATTGGAGCAGATTATCAGAATCCACGAGGAGAATGGGTGTCATGTCTTCAATCCTCACAGATATACACTT
GAAGAGGGTGGCATGAAGAGAACGGACCAGAAACAACTTGACTTTAAGAGAGAAGCTGATCCAAAAGGTA
TGCTAAACCCTGGTAAGATGATCGCCTGGGATGACCCAGACTTCGACTTCAACGCAGGTAGAGTTTGGTT
GTTCGATGGGTTGAATCCTGTAAATGCAGCCGCCGCAGCTCTGGAACACCACCATCAC
