>Addgene plasmid #163205 | A0A085FLP7 | depositor partial sequence | sequence record 316284 | insert gene sequence
ATGAGTATTTCCGATTTTCGTGCTGACTTAGGAGACATTCCTGTTGAAGATCATCCTAGAATCGTCCAGC
AAAGGTCCCGTGACCATTATTGGTACTCTCCTATACTAAAAGCCAAGCTAGATCATGTCACAGCTGAAAT
CGTAGTCTCTCCTAGATCCAATGCAGAAGTTAAAACAGTACTGGCTGCCGCTTTCCGTCACGGGATTGCT
ATTACTCCAAGAGGTGCTGGTACTGGTAACTATGGACAAGCTATGCCGCTGTCAGGTGGTGCCATGCTAA
ACTTGATGAACATGGACAAAGTGTTAGAAATCAAGCCGGATCGAGTACGTGCACAGGCAGGAGCCGTATT
GGAACAAATGGACCACCAAACTAGAGAAGCTGTTAACGGGGAGCTCAGATTCCACCCTTCTACTTATAGG
ATGGCATCGATAGGCGGATTTATTGCCGGTGGTTCTGGTGGAGTTGGATCGGTCAGGTGGGGTGGACTAA
GGAATATAGGCTCAATCTTAGGAGTTAAGGTCATTACTTGTGAGGAAAATCCTCGTGAACTTGATTTGGT
TGGAGAGGATATCTTAAAGGTTGCTCATGCTTACGGAACGAATGGGATTATTGTTGAAGCCGAGATGCCA
CTGACACAAGCACACGACTGGGTTGATATGATCGTCGGCTTTGACGACTTTATCGAGGCTTGTAGATTTG
GTGGAGCTGTGGCTTTACAAGACGGCTTGCTTGTAAAGGAAGTAGCACCCTGCGCAGCCCCCATTCCTCA
GGATTACTTTAACAGACACAAGCCATACATTAGAGATGGGCAGTCGGTAGTTCTTCTTATGGTGGCACCA
GTCGCTGTTGACGCTATGACATTGTTTGTAGCACATCATAAGGGTGAGATGCTTTACCGTTCTGATGAAG
CCTCGGCCGAGGAATTGAAGAGGTTACCACCCGTGTACGAGTTGGCCTGGAATCATACGACACTCAGAGC
ACTGAAAGTAGATCCAACTATTACATACTTGCAGACCAGATACCCAACGGTCGCTCACGTTGAGAAGATA
ATCTCAATTCTAGGTGATGAGCTGCCCATGCACATCGAGGTCGGACGTCAGGATGGGGTCGTCATGTACG
GTGGACTGCCGCTAGTTCGTTATACCACCGAAGAGAGATTGGAGCAGATTATCAGAATCCACGAGGAGAA
TGGGTGTCATGTCTTCAATCCTCACAGATATACACTTGAAGAGGGTGGCATGAAGAGAACGGACCAGAAA
CAACTTGACTTTAAGAGAGAAGCTGATCCAAAAGGTATGCTAAACCCTGGTAAGATGATCGCCTGGGATG
ACCCAGACTTCGACTTCAACGCAGGTAGAGTTTGGTTGTTCGATGGGTTGAATCCTGTAAATGCAGCCGC
CGCAGCTCTGGAACACCACCATCAC
